Addgene plasmid #211770: LLP777_SnoopCatcher-p65HSF1-CO
Purpose: SnoopTag counterpart binding domain, SnoopCatcher, fused to transcriptional activator p65HSF1, with GFP selection
Depositing lab: Ryan Lister. Publication: A modular dCas9-based recruitment platform for combinatorial epigenome editing. Swain T, Pflueger C, Freytag S, Poppe D, Pflueger J, Nguyen TV, Li JK, Lister R. Nucleic Acids Res. 2023 Nov 24:gkad1108. doi: 10.1093/nar/gkad1108. PubMed 38000387.
Backbone
  Vector backbone: LLP252 pEF1a-NLS-scFvGCN4-DNMT3a
  Backbone manufacturer: Ryan Lister (Addgene plasmid # 100941)
  Vector type: Mammalian Expression
  Selectable markers: GFP
Growth in bacteria
  Bacterial resistance: Ampicillin, 100 μg/mL
  Growth temperature: 37°C
  Growth strain: NEB Stable
  Copy number: High Copy
Gene/Insert
  Gene/Insert name: SnoopCatcher-p65HSF1
  Species: H. sapiens (human)
  Mutation: Last 300 bp codon-optimised (CO) to detect p65HSF1 expression distinct from endogenous mRNA
  Promoter: pEF1a and pSV40
  Tag / fusion protein: 2xOLLAS (N terminal on backbone)
  Cloning method: Gibson Cloning
  Sequencing primers: 5′ n/a
Terms and licenses: Academic/Nonprofit Terms; Industry Terms: Not Available to Industry
Depositor comments: Please visit https://www.biorxiv.org/content/10.1101/2022.07.01.498378v1 for bioRxiv preprint.
How to cite: LLP777_SnoopCatcher-p65HSF1-CO was a gift from Ryan Lister (Addgene plasmid # 211770 ; http://n2t.net/addgene:211770 ; RRID:Addgene_211770)
