[The description below was written by a language model from this plasmid's Addgene catalogue record and pLannotate feature annotations shown in this document.]
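Description:
LLP777_SnoopCatcher-p65HSF1-CO is a 6.6 kb mammalian expression plasmid built by Gibson cloning on the LLP252 pEF1a-NLS-scFvGCN4-DNMT3a backbone. It serves as an effector module in a dCas9-based recruitment platform for combinatorial epigenome editing. It is propagated in E. coli through a high-copy ColE1/pUC-type origin and selected with ampicillin via the β-lactamase gene and its own promoter. Remnants of lac regulatory elements and a pBR322 bom fragment are carried over from the cloning backbone.

The plasmid has two mammalian transcription units in divergent orientation. The EF-1α promoter drives the main open reading frame, SnoopCatcher fused to the p65-HSF1 bipartite transcriptional activator, and is followed by SV40 polyadenylation signals. The automated annotation recognises only the p65 (RelA) and HSF1 activation-domain segments, matched to mouse and chicken homologues although the record lists the insert as human. It leaves the region between the promoter and p65 unlabelled; this presumably holds SnoopCatcher and the N-terminal 2xOLLAS epitope tag listed in the catalogue entry. The last 300 bp of the insert are codon-optimised so that transgene-derived p65HSF1 mRNA can be distinguished from endogenous transcripts. On the opposite strand, an SV40 early promoter expresses EGFP with a bGH polyadenylation signal, providing a fluorescent marker for identifying or sorting transfected cells in place of a drug-resistance marker.

SnoopCatcher forms a spontaneous covalent bond with the SnoopTag peptide. Co-expression with a SnoopTag-bearing partner, presumably the platform's dCas9 component, should therefore tether the activator to guide RNA-specified loci to activate target genes.
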