Features (pLannotate 1.2.2; 18 found; start..end, strand, type, name):
      6..230     -  polyA_signal   bGH poly(A) signal: bovine growth hormone polyadenylation signal
    240..956     -  CDS            EGFP: EGFP is a basic (constitutively fluorescent) green fluorescent protein published in 1996, derived from Aequorea victoria. It is reported to be a rapidly-maturing weak dimer with moderate acid sensitivity.
    981..1191    -  promoter       SV40 promoter: SV40 early promoter
   1232..1284    -  misc_feature   bom (fragment): basis of mobility region from pBR322
   1412..1478    +  CDS            small t antigen (fragment): SV40 (simian virus 40) small t antigen
   1485..2663    +  promoter       EF-1α promoter: strong constitutive promoter for human elongation factor EF-1α
   3186..3728    +  CDS            Rela (fragment): TF65_MOUSE - Also known as Nfkb3. Experimental evidence at protein level: Swiss-Prot protein existence level 1. NF-kappa-B is a pleiotropic transcription factor present in almost all cell types and is the endpoint of a series of signal transduction events that are initiated by a vast array of stimuli related to many biological processes such as inflammation, immunity, differentiation, cell growth, tumorigenesis and apoptosis. NF-kappa-B is a homo- or heterodimeric complex formed by the Rel-like domain- containing proteins RELA/p65, RELB, NFKB1/p105, NFKB1/p50, REL and NFKB2/p52. The heterodime
   3753..4124    +  CDS            HSF1 (fragment): HSF1_CHICK - Experimental evidence at protein level: Swiss-Prot protein existence level 1. Functions as a stress-inducible and DNA-binding transcription factor that plays a central role in the transcriptional activation of the heat shock response (HSR), leading to the expression of a large class of molecular chaperones heat shock proteins (HSPs) that protect cells from cellular insults' damage (PubMed:8455593). In unstressed cells, is present in a HSP90-containing multichaperone complex that maintains it in a non-DNA-binding inactivated monomeric form. Upon exposure to heat and other stress st
   4152..4236    +  CDS            large T antigen (fragment): large T antigen from SV40 (simian virus 40)
   4259..4380    +  polyA_signal   SV40 poly(A) signal: SV40 polyadenylation signal
   4391..4442    +  polyA_signal   SV40 poly(A) signal (fragment): SV40 polyadenylation signal
   4506..4522    -  protein_bind   lac operator: The lac repressor binds to the lac operator to inhibit transcription in E. coli. This inhibition can be relieved by adding lactose or isopropyl-β-D-thiogalactopyranoside (IPTG). lac repressor encoded by lacI
   4530..4560    -  promoter       lac promoter: promoter for the E. coli lac operon
   4575..4596    -  protein_bind   CAP binding site: CAP binding activates transcription in the presence of cAMP. E. coli catabolite activator protein
   4609..4701    -  CDS            lacI (fragment): lac repressor; lacI; The lac repressor binds to the lac operator to inhibit transcription in E. coli. This inhibition can be relieved by adding lactose or isopropyl-β-D-thiogalactopyranoside (IPTG).
   4884..5472    -  rep_origin     ori: high-copy-number ColE1/pMB1/pBR322/pUC origin of replication
   5643..6503    -  CDS            AmpR: β-lactamase; bla; confers resistance to ampicillin, carbenicillin, and related antibiotics
   6504..6608    -  promoter       AmpR promoter: bla
>Addgene plasmid #211770 | LLP777_SnoopCatcher-p65HSF1-CO | addgene full sequence | sequence record 417367 | Addgene NGS Result
GACGTCCATAGAGCCCACCGCATCCCCAGCATGCCTGCTATTGTCTTCCCAATCCTCCCCCTTGCTGTCC
TGCCCCACCCCACCCCCCAGAATAGAATGACACCTACTCAGACAATGCGATGCAATTTCCTCATTTTATT
AGGAAAGGACAGTGGGAGTGGCACCTTCCAGGGTCAAGGAAGGCACGGGGGAGGGGCAAACAACAGATGG
CTGGCAACTAGAAGGCACAGTCAACTGCCCTTGTACAGCTCGTCCATGCCGAGAGTGATCCCGGCGGCGG
TCACGAACTCCAGCAGGACCATGTGATCGCGCTTCTCGTTGGGGTCTTTGCTCAGGGCGGACTGGGTGCT
CAGGTAGTGGTTGTCGGGCAGCAGCACGGGGCCGTCGCCGATGGGGGTGTTCTGCTGGTAGTGGTCGGCG
AGCTGCACGCTGCCGTCCTCGATGTTGTGGCGGATCTTGAAGTTCACCTTGATGCCGTTCTTCTGCTTGT
CGGCCATGATATAGACGTTGTGGCTGTTGTAGTTGTACTCCAGCTTGTGCCCCAGGATGTTGCCGTCCTC
CTTGAAGTCGATGCCCTTCAGCTCGATGCGGTTCACCAGGGTGTCGCCCTCGAACTTCACCTCGGCGCGG
GTCTTGTAGTTGCCGTCGTCCTTGAAGAAGATGGTGCGCTCCTGGACGTAGCCTTCGGGCATGGCGGACT
TGAAGAAGTCGTGCTGCTTCATGTGGTCGGGGTAGCGGCTGAAGCACTGCACGCCGTAGGTCAGGGTGGT
CACGAGGGTGGGCCAGGGCACGGGCAGCTTGCCGGTGGTGCAGATGAACTTCAGGGTCAGCTTGCCGTAG
GTGGCATCGCCCTCGCCCTCGCCGGACACGCTGAACTTGTGGCCGTTTACGTCGCCGTCCAGCTCGACCA
GGATGGGCACCACCCCGGTGAACAGCTCCTCGCCCTTGCTCACCATGGTGGCCGTACGGGTGGCGCGCGT
AGCCTAGGCCTCCAAAAAAGCCTCCTCACTACTTCTGGAATAGCTCAGAGGCAGAGGCGGCCTCGGCCTC
TGCATAAATAAAAAAAATTAGTCAGCCATGGGGCGGAGAATGGGCGGAACTGGGCGGAGTTAGGGGCGGG
ATGGGCGGAGTTAGGGGCGGGACTATGGTTGCTGACTAATTGAGATGCATGCTTTGCATACTTCTGCCTG
CCTGAATTCACGTCGACGGATCGGGAGATCTCCCGATCCCCTATGGTGCACTCTCAGTACAATCTGCTCT
GATGCCGCATAGTTAAGCCAGTATCTGCTCCCTGCTTGTGTGTTGGAGGTCGCTGAGTAGTGCGCGAGCA
AAATTTAAGCTACAACAAGGCAAGGCTTGACCGACAATTGCATGAAGAATCTGCTTAGGGTTAGGCGTTT
TGCGTGCAAAGATGGATAAAGTTTTAAACAGAGAGGAATCTTTGCAGCTAATGGACCTTCTAGGTCTTGA
AAGGAGTGGGAATTGGCTCCGGTGCCCGTCAGTGGGCAGAGCGCACATCGCCCACAGTCCCCGAGAAGTT
GGGGGGAGGGGTCGGCAATTGAACCGGTGCCTAGAGAAGGTGGCGCGGGGTAAACTGGGAAAGTGATGTC
GTGTACTGGCTCCGCCTTTTTCCCGAGGGTGGGGGAGAACCGTATATAAGTGCAGTAGTCGCCGTGAACG
TTCTTTTTCGCAACGGGTTTGCCGCCAGAACACAGGTAAGTGCCGTGTGTGGTTCCCGCGGGCCTGGCCT
CTTTACGGGTTATGGCCCTTGCGTGCCTTGAATTACTTCCACCTGGCTGCAGTACGTGATTCTTGATCCC
GAGCTTCGGGTTGGAAGTGGGTGGGAGAGTTCGAGGCCTTGCGCTTAAGGAGCCCCTTCGCCTCGTGCTT
GAGTTGAGGCCTGGCCTGGGCGCTGGGGCCGCCGCGTGCGAATCTGGTGGCACCTTCGCGCCTGTCTCGC
TGCTTTCGATAAGTCTCTAGCCATTTAAAATTTTTGATGACCTGCTGCGACGCTTTTTTTCTGGCAAGAT
AGTCTTGTAAATGCGGGCCAAGATCTGCACACTGGTATTTCGGTTTTTGGGGCCGCGGGCGGCGACGGGG
CCCGTGCGTCCCAGCGCACATGTTCGGCGAGGCGGGGCCTGCGAGCGCGGCCACCGAGAATCGGACGGGG
GTAGTCTCAAGCTGGCCGGCCTGCTCTGGTGCCTGGCCTCGCGCCGCCGTGTATCGCCCCGCCCTGGGCG
GCAAGGCTGGCCCGGTCGGCACCAGTTGCGTGAGCGGAAAGATGGCCGCTTCCCGGCCCTGCTGCAGGGA
GCTCAAAATGGAGGACGCGGCGCTCGGGAGAGCGGGCGGGTGAGTCACCCACACAAAGGAAAAGGGCCTT
TCCGTCCTCAGCCGTCGCTTCATGTGACTCCACGGAGTACCGGGCGCCGTCCAGGCACCTCGATTAGTTC
TCGAGCTTTTGGAGTACGTCGTCTTTAGGTTGGGGGGAGGGGTTTTATGCGATGGAGTTTCCCCACACTG
AGTGGGTGGAGACTGAAGTTAGGCCAGCTTGGCACTTGATGTAATTCTCCTTGGAATTTGCCCTTTTTGA
GTTTGGATCTTGGTTCATTCTCAAGCCTCAGACAGTGGTTCAAAGTTTTTTTCTTCCATTTCAGGTGTCG
TGACGTACGGCCACCATGGGTCCTAAGAAAAAGAGGAAGGTGTCCGGCTTTGCGAACGAACTTGGACCTC
GATTGATGGGCAAGAGCGGCTTCGCCAACGAGCTGGGCCCCAGACTGATGGGCAAAAAGCCGCTGCGTGG
TGCCGTGTTTAGCCTGCAGAAACAGCATCCCGACTATCCCGATATCTATGGCGCGATTGATCAGAATGGG
ACCTATCAAAATGTGCGTACCGGCGAAGATGGTAAACTGACCTTTAAGAATCTGAGCGATGGCAAATATC
GCCTGTTTGAAAATAGCGAACCCGCTGGCTATAAACCGGTGCAGAATAAGCCGATTGTGGCGTTTCAGAT
TGTGAATGGCGAAGTGCGTGATGTGACCAGCATTGTGCCGCAGGATATTCCGGCTACATATGAATTTACC
AACGGTAAACATTATATCACCAATGAACCGATACCGCCGAAAAGCGCTGGAGGGGGTGGCTCCGGCGGAG
GAGGCTCTGGTGGCGGAGGGAGTGGAGCGGCCGCTCCTTCAGGGCAGATCAGCAACCAGGCCCTGGCTCT
GGCCCCTAGCTCCGCTCCAGTGCTGGCCCAGACTATGGTGCCCTCTAGTGCTATGGTGCCTCTGGCCCAG
CCACCTGCTCCAGCCCCTGTGCTGACCCCAGGACCACCCCAGTCACTGAGCGCTCCAGTGCCCAAGTCTA
CACAGGCCGGCGAGGGGACTCTGAGTGAAGCTCTGCTGCACCTGCAGTTCGACGCTGATGAGGACCTGGG
AGCTCTGCTGGGGAACAGCACCGATCCCGGAGTGTTCACAGATCTGGCCTCCGTGGACAACTCTGAGTTT
CAGCAGCTGCTGAATCAGGGCGTGTCCATGTCTCATAGTACAGCCGAACCAATGCTGATGGAGTACCCCG
AAGCCATTACCCGGCTGGTGACCGGCAGCCAGCGGCCCCCCGACCCCGCTCCAACTCCCCTGGGAACCAG
CGGCCTGCCTAATGGGCTGTCCGGAGATGAAGACTTCTCAAGCATCGCTGATATGGACTTTAGTGCCCTG
CTGTCACAGATTTCCTCTAGTGGGCAGGGAGGAGGTGGAAGCGGCTTCAGCGTGGACACCAGTGCCCTGC
TGGACCTGTTCAGCCCCTCGGTGACCGTGCCCGACATGAGCCTGCCTGATCTTGACAGTTCATTGGCGAG
CATTCAAGAGTTGTTGTCCCCGCAGGAACCGCCCCGACCGCCGGAAGCGGAGAACAGCAGCCCTGACTCA
GGAAAGCAGCTGGTCCACTACACAGCCCAACCACTGTTTTTGCTTGATCCAGGTAGTGTTGACACCGGCT
CAAATGACTTGCCTGTCCTCTTTGAACTCGGTGAGGGGTCTTACTTCAGCGAGGGAGACGGTTTCGCAGA
AGACCCAACTATTTCCCTCCTCACTGGCAGCGAGCCCCCTAAAGCGAAAGATCCCACGGTATCCTGACGT
TGAGTCTCTGTTTGTGGTGACTGATCATAATCAGCCATACCACATTTGTAGAGGTTTTACTTGCTTTAAA
AAACCTCCCACACCTCCCCCTGAACCTGAAACATAAAATGAATGCAATTGTTGTTGTTAACTTGTTTATT
GCAGCTTATAATGGTTACAAATAAAGCAATAGCATCACAAATTTCACAAATAAAGCATTTTTTTCACTGC
ATTCTAGTTGTGGTTTGTCCAAACTCATCAATGTATCTTAATGCGTCGAGTGCATTCTAGTTGTGGTTTG
TCCAAACTCATCAATGTATCTTATCATGTCTGTATACCGTCGACCTCTAGCTAGAGCTTGGCGTAATCAT
GGTCATAGCTGTTTCCTGTGTGAAATTGTTATCCGCTCACAATTCCACACAACATACGAGCCGGAAGCAT
AAAGTGTAAAGCCTGGGGTGCCTAATGAGTGAGCTAACTCACATTAATTGCGTTGCGCTCACTGCCCGCT
TTCCAGTCGGGAAACCTGTCGTGCCAGCTGCATTAATGAATCGGCCAACGCGCGGGGAGAGGCGGTTTGC
GTATTGGGCGCTCTTCCGCTTCCTCGCTCACTGACTCGCTGCGCTCGGTCGTTCGGCTGCGGCGAGCGGT
ATCAGCTCACTCAAAGGCGGTAATACGGTTATCCACAGAATCAGGGGATAACGCAGGAAAGAACATGTGA
GCAAAAGGCCAGCAAAAGGCCAGGAACCGTAAAAAGGCCGCGTTGCTGGCGTTTTTCCATAGGCTCCGCC
CCCCTGACGAGCATCACAAAAATCGACGCTCAAGTCAGAGGTGGCGAAACCCGACAGGACTATAAAGATA
CCAGGCGTTTCCCCCTGGAAGCTCCCTCGTGCGCTCTCCTGTTCCGACCCTGCCGCTTACCGGATACCTG
TCCGCCTTTCTCCCTTCGGGAAGCGTGGCGCTTTCTCATAGCTCACGCTGTAGGTATCTCAGTTCGGTGT
AGGTCGTTCGCTCCAAGCTGGGCTGTGTGCACGAACCCCCCGTTCAGCCCGACCGCTGCGCCTTATCCGG
TAACTATCGTCTTGAGTCCAACCCGGTAAGACACGACTTATCGCCACTGGCAGCAGCCACTGGTAACAGG
ATTAGCAGAGCGAGGTATGTAGGCGGTGCTACAGAGTTCTTGAAGTGGTGGCCTAACTACGGCTACACTA
GAAGAACAGTATTTGGTATCTGCGCTCTGCTGAAGCCAGTTACCTTCGGAAAAAGAGTTGGTAGCTCTTG
ATCCGGCAAACAAACCACCGCTGGTAGCGGTGGTTTTTTTGTTTGCAAGCAGCAGATTACGCGCAGAAAA
AAAGGATCTCAAGAAGATCCTTTGATCTTTTCTACGGGGTCTGACGCTCAGTGGAACGAAAACTCACGTT
AAGGGATTTTGGTCATGAGATTATCAAAAAGGATCTTCACCTAGATCCTTTTAAATTAAAAATGAAGTTT
TAAATCAATCTAAAGTATATATGAGTAAACTTGGTCTGACAGTTACCAATGCTTAATCAGTGAGGCACCT
ATCTCAGCGATCTGTCTATTTCGTTCATCCATAGTTGCCTGACTCCCCGTCGTGTAGATAACTACGATAC
GGGAGGGCTTACCATCTGGCCCCAGTGCTGCAATGATACCGCGAGACCCACGCTCACCGGCTCCAGATTT
ATCAGCAATAAACCAGCCAGCCGGAAGGGCCGAGCGCAGAAGTGGTCCTGCAACTTTATCCGCCTCCATC
CAGTCTATTAATTGTTGCCGGGAAGCTAGAGTAAGTAGTTCGCCAGTTAATAGTTTGCGCAACGTTGTTG
CCATTGCTACAGGCATCGTGGTGTCACGCTCGTCGTTTGGTATGGCTTCATTCAGCTCCGGTTCCCAACG
ATCAAGGCGAGTTACATGATCCCCCATGTTGTGCAAAAAAGCGGTTAGCTCCTTCGGTCCTCCGATCGTT
GTCAGAAGTAAGTTGGCCGCAGTGTTATCACTCATGGTTATGGCAGCACTGCATAATTCTCTTACTGTCA
TGCCATCCGTAAGATGCTTTTCTGTGACTGGTGAGTACTCAACCAAGTCATTCTGAGAATAGTGTATGCG
GCGACCGAGTTGCTCTTGCCCGGCGTCAATACGGGATAATACCGCGCCACATAGCAGAACTTTAAAAGTG
CTCATCATTGGAAAACGTTCTTCGGGGCGAAAACTCTCAAGGATCTTACCGCTGTTGAGATCCAGTTCGA
TGTAACCCACTCGTGCACCCAACTGATCTTCAGCATCTTTTACTTTCACCAGCGTTTCTGGGTGAGCAAA
AACAGGAAGGCAAAATGCCGCAAAAAAGGGAATAAGGGCGACACGGAAATGTTGAATACTCATACTCTTC
CTTTTTCAATATTATTGAAGCATTTATCAGGGTTATTGTCTCATGAGCGGATACATATTTGAATGTATTT
AGAAAAATAAACAAATAGGGGTTCCGCGCACATTTCCCCGAAAAGTGCCACCT
